>Addgene plasmid #16067 | pLPC-NMYC TRF2 deltaB | addgene partial sequence | sequence record 22433 | CMV-F 5'-CGCAAATGGGCGGTAGGCGTG-3'
AGCTCTCTGGCTAACTAGAGAACCCACTGCTTACTGGCTTATCGAAATTAATACGACTCACTATAGGGAG
ACCCAAGCTTGGTACCGAGCTCGGATCAGCCACCATGGAACAAAAGTTGATTTCTGAAGAAGATTTGTTA
AGAAAGAGAGGATCCGAGGCACGGCTGGAAGAGGCAGTCAATCGCTGGGTGCTCAAGTTCTACTTCCACG
AGGCGCTGCGGGCCTTTCGGGGTAGCCGGTACGGGGACTTCAGACAGATCCGGGACATCATGCAGGCTTT
GCTTGTCAGGCCCTTGGGGAAGGAGCACACCGTGTCCCGATTGCTGCGGGTTATGCAGTGTCTGTCGCGG
ATTGAAGAAGGGGAAAATTTAGACTGTTCCTTTGATATGGAGGCTGAGCTCACACCACTGGAATCAGCTA
TCAATGTGCTGGAGATGATTAAAACGGAATTTACACTGACAGAAGCAGTGGTCGAATCCAGTAGAAAACT
GGTCAAGGAAGCTGCTGTCATTATTTGTATCAAAAACAAAGAATTTGAAAAGGCTTCAAAAATTTTGAAA
AAACATATGTCCAAGGACCCCACAACTCAGAAGCTGAGAAATGATCTCCTGAATATTATTCGAGAAAAGA
ACTTGGCCCATCCTGTTATCCAGAACTTTTCATATGAGACCTTCCAGCAGAAGATGCTGCGCTTCCTGGA
GAGCCACCTGGATGACGCCGAGCCCTACCTCCTCACGATGGCCAAAAAGGCTTTGAAATCTGAGTCCGC
