[The description below was written by a language model from this plasmid's Addgene catalogue record.]
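Description:
pLPC-NMYC TRF2 deltaB is a retroviral expression plasmid built on the pLPC backbone (about 5.6 kb without insert) for delivering a truncated, epitope-tagged form of human TRF2 into mammalian cells. It is propagated in E. coli as a high-copy plasmid under ampicillin selection, and cells that have taken up the construct or been transduced with the resulting virus can be selected with puromycin. As a retroviral vector it is meant to be introduced into a packaging cell line to produce virus that integrates the expression cassette into target cells. No feature table is provided, so the promoter driving the insert, the LTR arrangement and the bacterial origin are not stated in the record.

The insert is a 1,368 bp fragment of human TERF2 (TTAGGG repeat binding factor 2), cloned between BamHI and EcoRI sites that both remain intact. It lacks the N-terminal basic domain (amino acids 1–44), giving the "deltaB" allele. A Myc epitope supplied by the backbone is fused to the N terminus, allowing the mutant protein to be detected or immunoprecipitated separately from endogenous TRF2. TRF2 is a telomeric repeat-binding protein that protects chromosome ends, and domain-deletion alleles such as this one are used to dissect the contribution of individual regions to that function. The associated publication concerns telomere damage signalling pathways in human and mouse cells, which is consistent with stably expressing this mutant by retroviral transduction to study cellular responses to perturbed telomere protection, though the record does not describe the specific phenotype of this allele.
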