Addgene plasmid #16067: pLPC-NMYC TRF2 deltaB
Depositing lab: Titia de Lange. Depositing organization: Rockefeller University. Publication: Different telomere damage signaling pathways in human and mouse cells. Smogorzewska A, de Lange T. EMBO J. 2002 Aug 15. 21(16):4338-48. 10.1093/emboj/cdf433 PubMed 12169636.
Backbone
  Vector backbone: pLPC
  Backbone size w/o insert (bp): 5600
  Vector type: Retroviral
  Selectable markers: Puromycin
Growth in bacteria
  Bacterial resistance: Ampicillin, 100 μg/mL
  Growth temperature: 37°C
  Growth strain: DH5alpha
  Copy number: High Copy
Gene/Insert
  Gene/Insert name: hTRF2 (alt names: human TTAGGG repeat binding factor 2; 2429; TERF2)
  Species: H. sapiens (human)
  Insert size (bp): 1368
  Mutation: Deleted Basic Domain (aa1-44)
  Entrez Gene: TERF2 (a.k.a. TRBF2, TRF2)
  Tag / fusion protein: Myc (N terminal on backbone)
  Cloning method: Restriction Enzyme; 5′ cloning site BamHI (not destroyed); 3′ cloning site EcoRI (not destroyed)
  Sequencing primers: 5′ taggcgtgtacggtggga; 3′ cttgccaaacctacaggt
Terms and licenses: Academic/Nonprofit Terms; Industry Terms: Not Available to Industry
How to cite: pLPC-NMYC TRF2 deltaB was a gift from Titia de Lange (Addgene plasmid # 16067 ; http://n2t.net/addgene:16067 ; RRID:Addgene_16067)
